Addgene plasmid #53633: PRKCBP1A-c092
Purpose: bacterial expression plasmid
Depositing lab: Nicola Burgess-Brown. Depositing organization: University of Oxford.
Backbone
  Vector backbone: pNIC-ZB
  Backbone manufacturer: SGC
  Vector type: Bacterial Expression
Growth in bacteria
  Bacterial resistance: Kanamycin, 50 μg/mL
  Growth temperature: 37°C
  Growth strain: Mach1 ; BL21(DE3)-R3-pRARE2
  Copy number: High Copy
Gene/Insert
  Gene/Insert name: PRKCBP1A (alt name: 4COS)
  Insert size (bp): 1289
  Mutation: Bacterial expression for structure determination; may not be full ORF, see comments
  Promoter: T7
  Cloning method: Ligation Independent Cloning
  Sequencing primers: 5′ T7; 3′ T7-term
Terms and licenses: Academic/Nonprofit Terms; Industry Terms: Not Available to Industry
Depositor comments: Z-Basic solubility-enhancing tag, normal LIC cloning, TEV cleavage. Pavel EXP-09-AC5269 http://www.thesgc.org/structures/4COS/ Use BL21(DE3)-R3-pRARE2 strain for expression.
How to cite: PRKCBP1A-c092 was a gift from Nicola Burgess-Brown (Addgene plasmid # 53633 ; http://n2t.net/addgene:53633 ; RRID:Addgene_53633)
