[The description below was written by a language model from this plasmid's Addgene catalogue record.]
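Description:
PRKCBP1A-c092 is a bacterial expression plasmid built on the pNIC-ZB backbone from the Structural Genomics Consortium. It is a high-copy vector maintained in E. coli under kanamycin selection. The record distinguishes a cloning host (Mach1) from an expression host, BL21(DE3)-R3-pRARE2. The latter is a DE3 lysogen that supplies T7 RNA polymerase, and the pRARE2 name indicates a helper plasmid providing rare-codon tRNAs. The record does not give the origin of replication, and no feature table is provided, so element positions and the exact tag layout cannot be confirmed here.

The insert, about 1.3 kb, encodes a portion of PRKCBP1 (listed as PRKCBP1A) and was introduced by ligation-independent cloning. Transcription is driven by a T7 promoter, and the use of a T7 terminator sequencing primer suggests a T7 terminator lies downstream. According to the depositor comments, the protein is produced as a fusion to the Z-Basic tag, a highly charged solubility-enhancing domain. A TEV protease site allows the tag to be removed after purification.

The construct was designed for structure determination, and the alternative name 4COS appears to refer to the associated structure entry. The record cautions that the insert may not represent the full open reading frame and is likely a truncated fragment chosen for expression and crystallisation, though the exact boundaries are not stated. Its typical use is recombinant production of this protein fragment in E. coli for structural and biochemical studies. Distribution is limited to academic and nonprofit users.
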