>Addgene plasmid #53633 | PRKCBP1A-c092 | depositor partial sequence | sequence record 83761 | insert sequence
ATGCACCATCATCATCATCATTCTTCTGGTGTGGATAACAAGTTCAACAAGGAGCGTCGAAGAGCTCGCC
GTGAAATTCGCCATCTGCCGAACCTGAACCGCGAACAGCGTCGCGCATTTATTCGCAGCCTGCGCGATGA
TCCGAGCCAGAGCGCGAACCTGCTGGCGGAAGCGAAGAAGCTGAACGATGCGCAGCCGAAGGGTACCGAG
AACCTGTACTTCCAATCCATGCAGGATGGACGGAATGATTTCTACTGCTGGGTTTGTCACCGGGAAGGCC
AAGTCCTTTGCTGTGAGCTCTGTCCCCGGGTTTATCACGCTAAGTGTCTGAGACTGACATCGGAACCAGA
GGGGGACTGGTTTTGTCCTGAATGTGAGAAAATTACAGTAGCAGAATGCATCGAGACCCAGAGTAAAGCC
ATGACAATGCTCACCATTGAACAGTTATCCTACCTGCTCAAGTTTGCCATTCAGAAAATGAAACAGCCAG
GGACAGATGCATTCCAGAAGCCCGTTCCATTGGAACAGCACCCTGACTATGCGGAATACATCTTCCATCC
AATGGACCTTTGTACATTGGAAAAGAATGCGAAAAAGAAAATGTATGGCTGCACAGAAGCCTTCCTGGCT
GATGCAAAGTGGATTTTGCACAACTGCATCATTTATAATGGGGGAAATCACAAATTGACGCAAATAGCGA
AAGTAGTCATCAAAATCTGTGAACATGAGATGAATGAAATCGAAGTATGTCCAGAATGTTATCTAGCTGC
TTGCCAAAAACGAGATAACTGGTTTTGTGAGCCTTGTAGCAATCCACATCCTTTGGTCTGGGCCAAACTG
AAGGGGTTTCCATTCTGGCCTGCAAAAGCTCTAAGGGATAAAGACGGGCAGGTCGATGCCCGATTCTTTG
GACAACATGACAGGGCCTGGGTTCCAATAAATAATTGCTACCTCATGTCTAAAGAAATTCCTTTTTCTGT
GAAAAAGACTAAGAGCATCTTCAACAGTGCCATGCAAGAGATGGAGGTTTACGTGGAGAACATCCGCAGG
AAGTTTGGGGTTTTTAATTACTCTCCATTTAGGACACCCTACACACCCAACAGCCAGTATCAAATGCTGC
TCGATCCCACCAACCCCAGCGCCGGCACTGCCAAGATAGACAAGCAGGAGAAGGTCAAGCTCAACTTTGA
CATGACGGCATCCTGACAGTAAAGGTGGATACGGATCCGAATTCGAGCTCCGTCGACAAGCTTGCGGCCG
CACTCGAGCACCACCACCACCACCACTGA
