>Addgene plasmid #53633 | PRKCBP1A-c092 | addgene partial sequence | sequence record 86604 | T7 5'-TAATACGACTCACTATAGGG-3'
ATTTTGTTTAACTTTAAGAAGGAGATATACATATGCACCATCATCATCATCATTCTTCTGGTGTGGATAA
CAAGTTCAACAAGGAGCGTCGAAGAGCTCGCCGTGAAATTCGCCATCTGCCGAACCTGAACCGCGAACAG
CGTCGCGCATTTATTCGCAGCCTGCGCGATGATCCGAGCCAGAGCGCGAACCTGCTGGCGGAAGCGAAGA
AGCTGAACGATGCGCAGCCGAAGGGTACCGAGAACCTGTACTTCCAATCCATGCAGGATGGACGGAATGA
TTTCTACTGCTGGGTTTGTCACCGGGAAGGCCAAGTCCTTTGCTGTGAGCTCTGTCCCCGGGTTTATCAC
GCTAAGTGTCTGAGACTGACATCGGAACCAGAGGGGGACTGGTTTTGTCCTGAATGTGAGAAAATTACAG
TAGCAGAATGCATCGAGACCCAGAGTAAAGCCATGACAATGCTCACCATTGAACAGTTATCCTACCTGCT
CAAGTTTGCCATTCAGAAAATGAAACAGCCAGGGACAGATGCATTCCAGAAGCCCGTTCCATTGGAACAG
CACCCTGACTATGCGGAATACATCTTCCATCCAATGGACCTTTGTACATTGGAAAAGAATGCGAAAAAGA
AAATGTATGGCTGCACAGAAGCCTTCCTGGCTGATGCAAAGTGGATTTTGCACAACTGCATCATTTATAA
TGGGGGAAATCACAAATTGACGCAAATAGCGAAAGTAGTCATCAAAATCTGTGAACATGAGATGAATGAA
ATCGAAGTATGTCCAGAATGTTATCTAGCTGCTTGCCAAAAACGAGATAACTGGTTTTGTGAGCCTTGTA
GCAATCCACATCCTTTGGTCTGGGCCAAACTGAAGGGGTTTCCATTCTGGCCTGCAAAAGCTCTAAGGGA
TAAAGACGGGCAGGTCGATGCCCGATTCTTTGGACAACATGACAGGGCCTGGGTTCCAATAAATAATTGC
TACCTCATGTCTAAAGAAATTCCTTTTTCTGTGAAAAAGACTA
